>Addgene plasmid #142114 | TFORF2496 | addgene full sequence | sequence record 395720 | Addgene NGS Result
TTAATGTAGTCTTATGCAATACTCTTGTAGTCTTGCAACATGGTAACGATGAGTTAGCAACATGCCTTAC
AAGGAGAGAAAAAGCACCGTGCATGCCGATTGGTGGAAGTAAGGTGGTACGATCGTGCCTTATTAGGAAG
GCAACAGACGGGTCTGACATGGATTGGACGAACCACTGAATTGCCGCATTGCAGAGATATTGTATTTAAG
TGCCTAGCTCGATACATAAACGGGTCTCTCTGGTTAGACCAGATCTGAGCCTGGGAGCTCTCTGGCTAAC
TAGGGAACCCACTGCTTAAGCCTCAATAAAGCTTGCCTTGAGTGCTTCAAGTAGTGTGTGCCCGTCTGTT
GTGTGACTCTGGTAACTAGAGATCCCTCAGACCCTTTTAGTCAGTGTGGAAAATCTCTAGCAGTGGCGCC
CGAACAGGGACTTGAAAGCGAAAGGGAAACCAGAGGAGCTCTCTCGACGCAGGACTCGGCTTGCTGAAGC
GCGCACGGCAAGAGGCGAGGGGCGGCGACTGGTGAGTACGCCAAAAATTTTGACTAGCGGAGGCTAGAAG
GAGAGAGATGGGTGCGAGAGCGTCAGTATTAAGCGGGGGAGAATTAGATCGCGATGGGAAAAAATTCGGT
TAAGGCCAGGGGGAAAGAAAAAATATAAATTAAAACATATAGTATGGGCAAGCAGGGAGCTAGAACGATT
CGCAGTTAATCCTGGCCTGTTAGAAACATCAGAAGGCTGTAGACAAATACTGGGACAGCTACAACCATCC
CTTCAGACAGGATCAGAAGAACTTAGATCATTATATAATACAGTAGCAACCCTCTATTGTGTGCATCAAA
GGATAGAGATAAAAGACACCAAGGAAGCTTTAGACAAGATAGAGGAAGAGCAAAACAAAAGTAAGACCAC
CGCACAGCAAGCGGCCGCTGATCTTCAGACCTGGAGGAGGAGATATGAGGGACAATTGGAGAAGTGAATT
ATATAAATATAAAGTAGTAAAAATTGAACCATTAGGAGTAGCACCCACCAAGGCAAAGAGAAGAGTGGTG
CAGAGAGAAAAAAGAGCAGTGGGAATAGGAGCTTTGTTCCTTGGGTTCTTGGGAGCAGCAGGAAGCACTA
TGGGCGCAGCGTCAATGACGCTGACGGTACAGGCCAGACAATTATTGTCTGGTATAGTGCAGCAGCAGAA
CAATTTGCTGAGGGCTATTGAGGCGCAACAGCATCTGTTGCAACTCACAGTCTGGGGCATCAAGCAGCTC
CAGGCAAGAATCCTGGCTGTGGAAAGATACCTAAAGGATCAACAGCTCCTGGGGATTTGGGGTTGCTCTG
GAAAACTCATTTGCACCACTGCTGTGCCTTGGAATGCTAGTTGGAGTAATAAATCTCTGGAACAGATTTG
GAATCACACGACCTGGATGGAGTGGGACAGAGAAATTAACAATTACACAAGCTTAATACACTCCTTAATT
GAAGAATCGCAAAACCAGCAAGAAAAGAATGAACAAGAATTATTGGAATTAGATAAATGGGCAAGTTTGT
GGAATTGGTTTAACATAACAAATTGGCTGTGGTATATAAAATTATTCATAATGATAGTAGGAGGCTTGGT
AGGTTTAAGAATAGTTTTTGCTGTACTTTCTATAGTGAATAGAGTTAGGCAGGGATATTCACCATTATCG
TTTCAGACCCACCTCCCAACCCCGAGGGGACCCATGCATTGCATCTCAATTAGTCAGCAACCAGGTGTGG
AAAGTCCCCAGGCTCCCCAGCAGGCAGAAGTATGCAAAGCATGCGTCTCAATTAGTCAGCAACCATAGTC
CCGCCCCTAACTCCGCCCATCCCGCCCCTAACTCCGCCCAGTTCCGCCCATTCTCCGCCCCATGGCTGAC
TAATTTTTTTTATTTATGCAGAGGCCGAGGCCGCCTCGGCCTCTGAGCTATTCCAGAAGTAGTGAGGAGG
CTTTTTTGGAGGCCTAGGCTTTTGCAAAAAGCTTTCTAGAGGTACCACCGGAGCTTACCATGACCGAGTA
CAAGCCCACGGTGCGCCTCGCCACCCGCGACGACGTCCCCAGGGCCGTACGCACCCTCGCCGCCGCGTTC
GCCGACTACCCCGCCACGCGCCACACCGTCGATCCGGACCGCCACATCGAGCGGGTCACCGAGCTGCAAG
AACTCTTCCTCACGCGCGTCGGGCTCGACATCGGCAAGGTGTGGGTCGCGGACGACGGCGCCGCCGTGGC
GGTCTGGACCACGCCGGAGAGCGTCGAAGCGGGGGCGGTGTTCGCCGAGATCGGCCCGCGCATGGCCGAG
TTGAGCGGTTCCCGGCTGGCCGCGCAGCAACAGATGGAAGGCCTCCTGGCGCCGCACCGGCCCAAGGAGC
CCGCGTGGTTCCTGGCCACCGTCGGCGTCTCGCCCGACCACCAGGGCAAGGGTCTGGGCAGCGCCGTCGT
GCTCCCCGGAGTGGAGGCGGCCGAGCGCGCCGGGGTGCCCGCCTTCCTGGAGACCTCCGCGCCCCGCAAC
CTCCCCTTCTACGAGCGGCTCGGCTTCACCGTCACCGCCGACGTCGAGGTGCCCGAAGGACCGCGCACCT
GGTGCATGACCCGCAAGCCCGGTGCCAGTTAACGAATTCTAGATCTTGAGACAAATGGCAGTATTCATCC
ACAATTTTAAAAGAAAAGGGGGGATTGGGGGGTACAGTGCAGGGGAAAGAATAGTAGACATAATAGCAAC
AGACATACAAACTAAAGAATTACAAAAACAAATTACAAAAATTCAAAATTTTCGGGTTTATTACAGGGAC
AGCAGAGATCCACTTTGGCGCCGGCTCGAGGCCTGCAGGTGCAAAGATGGATAAAGTTTTAAACAGAGAG
GAATCTTTGCAGCTAATGGACCTTCTAGGTCTTGAAAGGAGTGGGAATTGGCTCCGGTGCCCGTCAGTGG
GCAGAGCGCACATCGCCCACAGTCCCCGAGAAGTTGGGGGGAGGGGTCGGCAATTGAACCGGTGCCTAGA
GAAGGTGGCGCGGGGTAAACTGGGAAAGTGATGTCGTGTACTGGCTCCGCCTTTTTCCCGAGGGTGGGGG
AGAACCGTATATAAGTGCAGTAGTCGCCGTGAACGTTCTTTTTCGCAACGGGTTTGCCGCCAGAACACAG
GTAAGTGCCGTGTGTGGTTCCCGCGGGCCTGGCCTCTTTACGGGTTATGGCCCTTGCGTGCCTTGAATTA
CTTCCACCTGGCTGCAGTACGTGATTCTTGATCCCGAGCTTCGGGTTGGAAGTGGGTGGGAGAGTTCGAG
GCCTTGCGCTTAAGGAGCCCCTTCGCCTCGTGCTTGAGTTGAGGCCTGGCCTGGGCGCTGGGGCCGCCGC
GTGCGAATCTGGTGGCACCTTCGCGCCTGTCTCGCTGCTTTCGATAAGTCTCTAGCCATTTAAAATTTTT
GATGACCTGCTGCGACGCTTTTTTTCTGGCAAGATAGTCTTGTAAATGCGGGCCAAGATCTGCACACTGG
TATTTCGGTTTTTGGGGCCGCGGGCGGCGACGGGGCCCGTGCGTCCCAGCGCACATGTTCGGCGAGGCGG
GGCCTGCGAGCGCGGCCACCGAGAATCGGACGGGGGTAGTCTCAAGCTGGCCGGCCTGCTCTGGTGCCTG
GCCTCGCGCCGCCGTGTATCGCCCCGCCCTGGGCGGCAAGGCTGGCCCGGTCGGCACCAGTTGCGTGAGC
GGAAAGATGGCCGCTTCCCGGCCCTGCTGCAGGGAGCTCAAAATGGAGGACGCGGCGCTCGGGAGAGCGG
GCGGGTGAGTCACCCACACAAAGGAAAAGGGCCTTTCCGTCCTCAGCCGTCGCTTCATGTGACTCCACGG
AGTACCGGGCGCCGTCCAGGCACCTCGATTAGTTCTCGAGCTTTTGGAGTACGTCGTCTTTAGGTTGGGG
GGAGGGGTTTTATGCGATGGAGTTTCCCCACACTGAGTGGGTGGAGACTGAAGTTAGGCCAGCTTGGCAC
TTGATGTAATTCTCCTTGGAATTTGCCCTTTTTGAGTTTGGATCTTGGTTCATTCTCAAGCCTCAGACAG
TGGTTCAAAGTTTTTTTCTTCCATTTCAGGTGTCGTGAGGCTAGCACCGCCACCATGATGGACAACAGAG
GCAACTCTAGTCTACCTGACAAACTTCCTATCTTCCCTGATTCTGCCCGCTTGCCACTGACCAGGTCCTT
CTATCTGGAGCCCATGGTCACTTTCCACGTGCACCCAGAGGCCCCGGTGTCATCCCCTTACTCTGAGGAG
CTGCCACGGCTGCCTTTTCCCAGCGACTCTCTTATCCTGGGAAATTACAGTGAACCCTGCCCCTTCTCTT
TCCCGATGCCTTATCCAAATTACAGAGGGTGCGAGTACTCCTACGGGCCAGCCTTCACCCGGAAAAGGAA
TGAGCGGGAAAGGCAGCGGGTGAAATGTGTCAATGAAGGCTACGCCCAGCTCCGCCATCATCTGCCAGAG
GAGTATTTGGAGAAGCGACTCAGCAAAGTGGAAACCCTCAGAGCTGCGATCAAGTACATTAACTACCTGC
AGTCTCTTCTGTACCCTGATAAAGCTGAGACCAAGAATAACCCTGGAAAAGTTTCCTCCATGATAGCAAC
CACCAGCCACCATGCTGACCCTATGTTCAGAATTGTTTAGTAATGAACTAGTCCGTAACTTGAAAGTATT
TCGATTTCTTGGCTTTATATATCTTGTGGAAAGGACGATCACAGAAGTCACGGAGGTCAGGTACGCGTTA
AGTCGACAATCAACCTCTGGATTACAAAATTTGTGAAAGATTGACTGGTATTCTTAACTATGTTGCTCCT
TTTACGCTATGTGGATACGCTGCTTTAATGCCTTTGTATCATGCTATTGCTTCCCGTATGGCTTTCATTT
TCTCCTCCTTGTATAAATCCTGGTTGCTGTCTCTTTATGAGGAGTTGTGGCCCGTTGTCAGGCAACGTGG
CGTGGTGTGCACTGTGTTTGCTGACGCAACCCCCACTGGTTGGGGCATTGCCACCACCTGTCAGCTCCTT
TCCGGGACTTTCGCTTTCCCCCTCCCTATTGCCACGGCGGAACTCATCGCCGCCTGCCTTGCCCGCTGCT
GGACAGGGGCTCGGCTGTTGGGCACTGACAATTCCGTGGTGTTGTCGGGGAAATCATCGTCCTTTCCTTG
GCTGCTCGCCTGTGTTGCCACCTGGATTCTGCGCGGGACGTCCTTCTGCTACGTCCCTTCGGCCCTCAAT
CCAGCGGACCTTCCTTCCCGCGGCCTGCTGCCGGCTCTGCGGCCTCTTCCGCGTCTTCGCCTTCGCCCTC
AGACGAGTCGGATCTCCCTTTGGGCCGCCTCCCCGCGTCGACTTTAAGACCAATGACTTACAAGGCAGCT
GTAGATCTTAGCCACTTTTTAAAAGAAAAGGGGGGACTGGAAGGGCTAATTCACTCCCAACGAAGACAAG
ATCTGCTTTTTGCTTGTACTGGGTCTCTCTGGTTAGACCAGATCTGAGCCTGGGAGCTCTCTGGCTAACT
AGGGAACCCACTGCTTAAGCCTCAATAAAGCTTGCCTTGAGTGCTTCAAGTAGTGTGTGCCCGTCTGTTG
TGTGACTCTGGTAACTAGAGATCCCTCAGACCCTTTTAGTCAGTGTGGAAAATCTCTAGCAGTACGTATA
GTAGTTCATGTCATCTTATTATTCAGTATTTATAACTTGCAAAGAAATGAATATCAGAGAGTGAGAGGAA
CTTGTTTATTGCAGCTTATAATGGTTACAAATAAAGCAATAGCATCACAAATTTCACAAATAAAGCATTT
TTTTCACTGCATTCTAGTTGTGGTTTGTCCAAACTCATCAATGTATCTTATCATGTCTGGCTCTAGCTAT
CCCGCCCCTAACTCCGCCCATCCCGCCCCTAACTCCGCCCAGTTCCGCCCATTCTCCGCCCCATGGCTGA
CTAATTTTTTTTATTTATGCAGAGGCCGAGGCCGCCTCGGCCTCTGAGCTATTCCAGAAGTAGTGAGGAG
GCTTTTTTGGAGGCCTAGGGACGTACCCAATTCGCCCTATAGTGAGTCGTATTACGCGCGCTCACTGGCC
GTCGTTTTACAACGTCGTGACTGGGAAAACCCTGGCGTTACCCAACTTAATCGCCTTGCAGCACATCCCC
CTTTCGCCAGCTGGCGTAATAGCGAAGAGGCCCGCACCGATCGCCCTTCCCAACAGTTGCGCAGCCTGAA
TGGCGAATGGG
[124 nt withheld, positions 6242-6365]
C
[91 nt withheld, positions 6367-6457]
A
[49 nt withheld, positions 6459-6507]
CCTTTGACGTTGGAGTCCACGTTCTTT
[37 nt withheld, positions 6535-6571]
ACCCTATCTCGGTCTATTCTTTTGATTTATAAGGGATTTTGCCGATTTCGGCCTATTGGTTAAAAAATGA
GCTGATTTAACAAAAATTTAACGCGAATTTTAACAAAATATTAACGCTTACAATTTAGGTGGCACTTTTC
GGGGAAATGTGCGCGGAACCCCTATTTGTTTATTTTTCTAAATACATTCAAATATGTATCCGCTCATGAG
ACAATAACCCTGATAAATGCTTCAATAATATTGAAAAAGGAAGAGTATGAGTATTCAACATTTCCGTGTC
GCCCTTATTCCCTTTTTTGCGGCATTTTGCCTTCCTGTTTTTGCTCACCCAGAAACGCTGGTGAAAGTAA
AAGATGCTGAAGATCAGTTGGGTGCACGAGTGGGTTACATCGAACTGGATCTCAACAGCGGTAAGATCCT
TGAGAGTTTTCGCCCCGAAGAACGTTTTCCAATGATGAGCACTTTTAAAGTTCTGCTATGTGGCGCGGTA
TTATCCCGTATTGACGCCGGGCAAGAGCAACTCGGTCGCCGCATACACTATTCTCAGAATGACTTGGTTG
AGTACTCACCAGTCACAGAAAAGCATCTTACGGATGGCATGACAGTAAGAGAATTATGCAGTGCTGCCAT
AACCATGAGTGATAACACTGCGGCCAACTTACTTCTGACAACGATCGGAGGACCGAAGGAGCTAACCGCT
TTTTTGCACAACATGGGGGATCATGTAACTCGCCTTGATCGTTGGGAACCGGAGCTGAATGAAGCCATAC
CAAACGACGAGCGTGACACCACGATGCCTGTAGCAATGGCAACAACGTTGCGCAAACTATTAACTGGCGA
ACTACTTACTCTAGCTTCCCGGCAACAATTAATAGACTGGATGGAGGCGGATAAAGTTGCAGGACCACTT
CTGCGCTCGGCCCTTCCGGCTGGCTGGTTTATTGCTGATAAATCTGGAGCCGGTGAGCGTGGGTCTCGCG
GTATCATTGCAGCACTGGGGCCAGATGGTAAGCCCTCCCGTATCGTAGTTATCTACACGACGGGGAGTCA
GGCAACTATGGATGAACGAAATAGACAGATCGCTGAGATAGGTGCCTCACTGATTAAGCATTGGTAACTG
TCAGACCAAGTTTACTCATATATACTTTAGATTGATTTAAAACTTCATTTTTAATTTAAAAGGATCTAGG
TGAAGATCCTTTTTGATAATCTCATGACCAAAATCCCTTAACGTGAGTTTTCGTTCCACTGAGCGTCAGA
CCCCGTAGAAAAGATCAAAGGATCTTCTTGAGATCCTTTTTTTCTGCGCGTAATCTGCTGCTTGCAAACA
AAAAAACCACCGCTACCAGCGGTGGTTTGTTTGCCGGATCAAGAGCTACCAACTCTTTTTCCGAAGGTAA
CTGGCTTCAGCAGAGCGCAGATACCAAATACTGTTCTTCTAGTGTAGCCGTAGTTAGGCCACCACTTCAA
GAACTCTGTAGCACCGCCTACATACCTCGCTCTGCTAATCCTGTTACCAGTGGCTGCTGCCAGTGGCGAT
AAGTCGTGTCTTACCGGGTTGGACTCAAGACGATAGTTACCGGATAAGGCGCAGCGGTCGGGCTGAACGG
GGGGTTCGTGCACACAGCCCAGCTTGGAGCGAACGACCTACACCGAACTGAGATACCTACAGCGTGAGCT
ATGAGAAAGCGCCACGCTTCCCGAAGGGAGAAAGGCGGACAGGTATCCGGTAAGCGGCAGGGTCGGAACA
GGAGAGCGCACGAGGGAGCTTCCAGGGGGAAACGCCTGGTATCTTTATAGTCCTGTCGGGTTTCGCCACC
TCTGACTTGAGCGTCGATTTTTGTGATGCTCGTCAGGGGGGCGGAGCCTATGGAAAAACGCCAGCAACGC
GGCCTTTTTACGGTTCCTGGCCTTTTGCTGGCCTTTTGCTCACATGTTCTTTCCTGCGTTATCCCCTGAT
TCTGTGGATAACCGTATTACCGCCTTTGAGTGAGCTGATACCGCTCGCCGCAGCCGAACGACCGAGCGCA
GCGAGTCAGTGAGCGAGGAAGCGGAAGAGCGCCCAATACGCAAACCGCCTCTCCCCGCGCGTTGGCCGAT
TCATTAATGCAGCTGGCACGACAGGTTTCCCGACTGGAAAGCGGGCAGTGAGCGCAACGCAATTAATGTG
AGTTAGCTCACTCATTAGGCACCCCAGGCTTTACACTTTATGCTTCCGGCTCGTATGTTGTGTGGAATTG
TGAGCGGATAACAATTTCACACAGGAAACAGCTATGACCATGATTACGCCAAGCGCGCAATTAACCCTCA
CTAAAGGGAACAAAAGCTGGAGCTGCAAGC
Features (pLannotate 1.2.2; 31 found; start..end, strand, type, name):
      5..231     +  promoter       RSV promoter: Rous sarcoma virus enhancer/promoter
    232..412     +  LTR            5' LTR (truncated): truncated 5' long terminal repeat (LTR) from HIV-1
    459..584     +  misc_feature   HIV-1 Ψ: packaging signal of human immunodeficiency virus type 1
    568..931     +  CDS            HIV-1 gag (fragment): gag protein from human immunodeficiency virus 1; gag
   1077..1310    +  misc_feature   RRE: The Rev response element (RRE) of HIV-1 allows for Rev-dependent mRNA export from the nucleus to the cytoplasm.
   1687..1713    +  CDS            Rev (fragment): human immunodeficiency virus 1 (HIV-1) Rev protein; rev; enhances nuclear export of unspliced and incompletely spliced viral mRNAs
   1720..1743    +  promoter       SV40 promoter (fragment): SV40 early promoter
   1744..1815    +  promoter       SV40 promoter (fragment): SV40 enhancer and early promoter
   1839..1974    +  rep_origin     SV40 ori: SV40 origin of replication
   2020..2616    +  CDS            PuroR (fragment): puromycin N-acetyltransferase; pac from Streptomyces; confers resistance to puromycin
   2665..2782    +  misc_feature   cPPT/CTS: central polypurine tract and central termination sequence of HIV-1
   2847..2913    +  CDS            small t antigen (fragment): SV40 (simian virus 40) small t antigen
   2920..4098    +  promoter       EF-1α promoter: strong constitutive promoter for human elongation factor EF-1α
   4118..4657    +  CDS            ASCL3: ASCL3_HUMAN - Also known as BHLHA42, HASH3, SGN1. Experimental evidence at protein level: Swiss-Prot protein existence level 1. Transcriptional repressor. Inhibits myogenesis (By similarity). From Homo sapiens (Human).
   4673..4726    +  promoter       U6 promoter (fragment): RNA polymerase III promoter for human U6 snRNA
   4768..5356    +  misc_feature   WPRE: woodchuck hepatitis virus posttranscriptional regulatory element
   5407..5426    +  misc_feature   cPPT/CTS (fragment): central polypurine tract and central termination sequence of HIV-1
   5428..5661    +  LTR            3' LTR (ΔU3): self-inactivating 3' long terminal repeat (LTR) from HIV-1
   5739..5860    +  polyA_signal   SV40 poly(A) signal: SV40 polyadenylation signal
   5900..6035    +  rep_origin     SV40 ori: SV40 origin of replication
   6056..6074    -  promoter       T7 promoter: promoter for bacteriophage T7 RNA polymerase
   6082..6237    +  CDS            lacZα (fragment): LacZα fragment of β-galactosidase; lacZ fragment
   6242..6670    +  rep_origin     f1 ori (sequence partly withheld): f1 bacteriophage origin of replication; arrow indicates direction of (+) strand synthesis
   6723..6827    +  promoter       AmpR promoter: bla
   6828..7688    +  CDS            AmpR: β-lactamase; bla; confers resistance to ampicillin, carbenicillin, and related antibiotics
   7859..8447    +  rep_origin     ori: high-copy-number ColE1/pMB1/pBR322/pUC origin of replication
   8630..8722    +  CDS            lacI (fragment): lac repressor; lacI; The lac repressor binds to the lac operator to inhibit transcription in E. coli. This inhibition can be relieved by adding lactose or isopropyl-β-D-thiogalactopyranoside (IPTG).
   8735..8756    +  protein_bind   CAP binding site: CAP binding activates transcription in the presence of cAMP. E. coli catabolite activator protein
   8771..8801    +  promoter       lac promoter: promoter for the E. coli lac operon
   8809..8825    +  protein_bind   lac operator: The lac repressor binds to the lac operator to inhibit transcription in E. coli. This inhibition can be relieved by adding lactose or isopropyl-β-D-thiogalactopyranoside (IPTG). lac repressor encoded by lacI
   8870..8888    +  promoter       T3 promoter: promoter for bacteriophage T3 RNA polymerase
