[The description below was written by a language model from this plasmid's Addgene catalogue record and pLannotate feature annotations shown in this document.]
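Description:
TFORF2496 is a lentiviral mammalian expression plasmid built on the pLX_TRC317 backbone, carrying the human ASCL3 open reading frame (also known as SGN1, HASH3 or bHLHa42), a basic helix-loop-helix transcription factor annotated as a transcriptional repressor. It belongs to a barcoded transcription factor ORF collection. Each member overexpresses one factor and carries a unique 24-bp barcode, so the factor can be identified by sequencing in pooled screens, such as those for directed differentiation. In bacteria the plasmid is maintained through a high-copy ColE1/pUC-type origin with ampicillin selection (AmpR). An f1 origin and remnants of a lac/lacZα cloning region with T7 and T3 promoters are also present. The depositor warns that the plasmid can recombine.

The viral cassette has a third-generation, self-inactivating layout. An RSV promoter drives a truncated HIV-1 5' LTR, followed by the Ψ packaging signal with a gag fragment, the RRE for Rev-dependent export of the genomic RNA, a cPPT/CTS element, and a ΔU3 3' LTR followed by an SV40 polyadenylation signal. Two expression units sit between the LTRs. An SV40 early promoter/origin region drives puromycin N-acetyltransferase for selecting transduced cells, and a full EF-1α promoter drives the ASCL3 coding sequence. A WPRE downstream of the ORF enhances transcript stability and expression.

The annotated ASCL3 coding region is somewhat shorter than the stated insert size, which would be consistent with flanking sequence and the barcode, although the barcode itself is not annotated in the feature table. The short U6 promoter and small t antigen fragments called near the ORF are probably residual or linker sequence rather than functional elements.
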