Addgene plasmid #142114: TFORF2496
Purpose: Lentiviral vector for overexpressing transcription factor ORFs with unique 24-bp barcodes. Barcodes facilitate identification of transcription factors in pooled screens.
Depositing lab: Feng Zhang. Depositing organization: Broad Institute. Publication: A transcription factor atlas of directed differentiation. Joung J, Ma S, Tay T, Geiger-Schuller KR, Kirchgatterer PC, Verdine VK, Guo B, Arias-Garcia MA, Allen WE, Singh A, Kuksenko O, Abudayyeh OO, Gootenberg JS, Fu Z, Macrae RK, Buenrostro JD, Regev A, Zhang F. Cell. 2023 Jan 5;186(1):209-229.e26. doi: 10.1016/j.cell.2022.11.026. PubMed 36608654.
Backbone
  Vector backbone: pLX_TRC317
  Backbone manufacturer: Broad Institute Genetic Perturbation Platform
  Backbone size w/o insert (bp): 8264
  Vector type: Mammalian Expression, Lentiviral
  Selectable markers: Puromycin
Growth in bacteria
  Bacterial resistance: Ampicillin, 100 μg/mL
  Growth temperature: 37°C
  Growth strain: NEB Stable
  Copy number: High Copy
Gene/Insert
  Gene/Insert name: ASCL3
  Species: H. sapiens (human)
  Insert size (bp): 647
  Entrez Gene: ASCL3 (a.k.a. SGN1, HASH3, bHLHa42)
  Promoter: EF1a
  Cloning method: Unknown
  Sequencing primers: 5′ GGGTGGAGACTGAAGTTAGGCCAG; 3′ CACATAGCGTAAAAGGAGCAACATAG
Terms and licenses: Academic/Nonprofit Terms; Industry Terms: Not Available to Industry
Depositor comments: NM_020646,ENST00000531618 . The transcription factor ORF portion of this plasmid was synthesized by Genewiz. Please test multiple small colonies in case of plasmid recombination. To make this collection available in a timely manner, a portion of this collection was not fully sequenced by Addgene. If an Addgene verified full plasmid sequence is not available, please contact us prior to placing an order to request the full sequence.
How to cite: TFORF2496 was a gift from Feng Zhang (Addgene plasmid # 142114 ; http://n2t.net/addgene:142114 ; RRID:Addgene_142114)
