>Addgene plasmid #142114 | TFORF2496 | depositor partial sequence | sequence record 278479 | Insert
ACCGCCACCATGATGGACAACAGAGGCAACTCTAGTCTACCTGACAAACTTCCTATCTTCCCTGATTCTG
CCCGCTTGCCACTGACCAGGTCCTTCTATCTGGAGCCCATGGTCACTTTCCACGTGCACCCAGAGGCCCC
GGTGTCATCCCCTTACTCTGAGGAGCTGCCACGGCTGCCTTTTCCCAGCGACTCTCTTATCCTGGGAAAT
TACAGTGAACCCTGCCCCTTCTCTTTCCCGATGCCTTATCCAAATTACAGAGGGTGCGAGTACTCCTACG
GGCCAGCCTTCACCCGGAAAAGGAATGAGCGGGAAAGGCAGCGGGTGAAATGTGTCAATGAAGGCTACGC
CCAGCTCCGCCATCATCTGCCAGAGGAGTATTTGGAGAAGCGACTCAGCAAAGTGGAAACCCTCAGAGCT
GCGATCAAGTACATTAACTACCTGCAGTCTCTTCTGTACCCTGATAAAGCTGAGACCAAGAATAACCCTG
GAAAAGTTTCCTCCATGATAGCAACCACCAGCCACCATGCTGACCCTATGTTCAGAATTGTTTAGTAATG
AACTAGTCCGTAACTTGAAAGTATTTCGATTTCTTGGCTTTATATATCTTGTGGAAAGGACGATCACAGA
AGTCACGGAGGTCAGGT
