>Addgene plasmid #142114 | TFORF2496 | depositor partial sequence | sequence record 278480 | Barcode
TCACAGAAGTCACGGAGGTCAGGT
